>Addgene plasmid #48557 | pFUSB4_GTTC | depositor full sequence | sequence record 70257 | Full Sequence
ATGTTTTCCCAGTCACGACGTTGTAAAACGACGGCCAGTCTTAAGCGTCTCATGGCCTGACCCCGGACCA
AGTGGTGGCCTATCGCCAGCAACAATGGCGGCAAGCAAGCGCTCGAAACGGTGCAGCGGCTGTTGCCGGT
GCTGTGCCAGGACCATGGCCTGACCCCGGACCAAGTGGTGGCTATCGCCAGCAACGGTGGCGGCAAGCAA
GCGCTCGAAACGGTGCAGCGGCTGTTGCCGGTGCTGTGCCAGGACCATGGCCTGACCCCGGACCAAGTGG
TGGCTATCGCCAGCAACGGTGGCGGCAAGCAAGCGCTCGAAACGGTGCAGCGGCTGTTGCCGGTGCTGTG
CCAGGACCATGGCCTGACTCCGGACCAAGTGGTGGCTATCGCCAGCCACGATGGCGGCAAGCAAGCGCTC
GAAACGGTGCAGCGGCTGTTGCCGGTGCTGTGCCAGGACCATGGCCTGACCCCGGACCAAGTGGTGGCTA
TCGAGACGTCTAGACCAGCCAGGACAGAAATGCCTCGACTTCGCTGCTACCCAAGGTTGCCGGGTGACGC
ACACCGTGGAAACGGATGAAGGCACGAACCCAGTGGACATAAGCCTGTTCGGTTCGTAAGCTGTAATGCA
AGTAGCGTATGCGCTCACGCAACTGGTCCAGAACCTTGACCGAACGCAGCGGTGGTAACGGCGCAGTGGC
GGTTTTCATGGCTTGTTATGACTGTTTTTTTGGGGTACAGTCTATGCCTCGGGCATCCAAGCAGCAAGCG
CGTTACGCCGTGGGTCGATGTTTGATGTTATGGAGCAGCAACGATGTTACGCAGCAGGGCAGTCGCCCTA
AAACAAAGTTAAACATTATGAGGGAAGCGGTGATCGCCGAAGTATCGACTCAACTATCAGAGGTAGTTGG
CGTCATCGAGCGCCATCTCGAACCGACGTTGCTGGCCGTACATTTGTACGGCTCCGCAGTGGATGGCGGC
CTGAAGCCACACAGTGATATTGATTTGCTGGTTACGGTGACCGTAAGGCTTGATGAAACAACGCGGCGAG
CTTTGATCAACGACCTTTTGGAAACTTCGGCTTCCCCTGGAGAGAGCGAGATTCTCCGCGCTGTAGAAGT
CACCATTGTTGTGCACGACGACATCATTCCGTGGCGTTATCCAGCTAAGCGCGAACTGCAATTTGGAGAA
TGGCAGCGCAATGACATTCTTGCAGGTATCTTCGAGCCAGCCACGATCGACATTGATCTGGCTATCTTGC
TGACAAAAGCAAGAGAACATAGCGTTGCCTTGGTAGGTCCAGCGGCGGAGGAACTCTTTGATCCGGTTCC
TGAACAGGATCTATTTGAGGCGCTAAATGAAACCTTAACGCTATGGAACTCGCCGCCCGACTGGGCTGGC
GATGAGCGAAATGTAGTGCTTACGTTGTCCCGCATTTGGTACAGCGCAGTAACCGGCAAAATCGCGCCGA
AGGATGTCGCTGCCGACTGGGCAATGGAGCGCCTGCCGGCCCAGTATCAGCCCGTCATACTTGAAGCTAG
ACAGGCTTATCTTGGACAAGAAGAAGATCGCTTGGCCTCGCGCGCAGATCAGTTGGAAGAATTTGTCCAC
TACGTGAAAGGCGAGATCACCAAGGTAGTCGGCAAATAACCCTCGAGCCACCCATGACCAAAATCCCTTA
ACGTGAGTTACGCGTCGTTCCACTGAGCGTCAGACCCCGTAGAAAAGATCAAAGGATCTTCTTGAGATCC
TTTTTTTCTGCGCGTAATCTGCTGCTTGCAAACAAAAAAACCACCGCTACCAGCGGTGGTTTGTTTGCCG
GATCAAGAGCTACCAACTCTTTTTCCGAAGGTAACTGGCTTCAGCAGAGCGCAGATACCAAATACTGTCC
TTCTAGTGTAGCCGTAGTTAGGCCACCACTTCAAGAACTCTGTAGCACCGCCTACATACCTCGCTCTGCT
AATCCTGTTACCAGTGGCTGCTGCCAGTGGCGATAAGTCGTGTCTTACCGGGTTGGACTCAAGACGATAG
TTACCGGATAAGGCGCAGCGGTCGGGCTGAACGGGGGGTTCGTGCACACAGCCCAGCTTGGAGCGAACGA
CCTACACCGAACTGAGATACCTACAGCGTGAGCATTGAGAAAGCGCCACGCTTCCCGAAGGGAGAAAGGC
GGACAGGTATCCGGTAAGCGGCAGGGTCGGAACAGGAGAGCGCACGAGGGAGCTTCCAGGGGGAAACGCC
TGGTATCTTTATAGTCCTGTCGGGTTTCGCCACCTCTGACTTGAGCGTCGATTTTTGTGATGCTCGTCAG
GGGGGCGGAGCCTATGGAAAAACGCCAGCAACGCGGCCTTTTTACGGTTCCTGGCCTTTTGCTGGCCTTT
TGCTCACATGTTCTTTCCTGCGTTATCCCCTGATTCTGTGGATAACCGTATTACCGCCTTTGAGTGAGCT
GATACCGCTCGCCGCAGCCGAACGACCGAGCGCAGCGAGTCAGTGAGCGAGGAAGCGGAAGAGCGCCCAA
TACGCAAACCGCCTCTCCCCGCGCGTTGGCCGATTCATTAATGCAGCTGGCACGACAGGTTTCCCGACTG
GAAAGCGGGCAGTGAGCGCAACGCAATTAATACGCGTACCGCTAGCCAGGAAGAGTTTGTAGAAACGCAA
AAAGGCCATCCGTCAGGATGGCCTTCTGCTTAGTTTGATGCCTGGCAGTTTATGGCGGGCGTCCTGCCCG
CCACCCTCCGGGCCGTTGCTTCACAACGTTCAAATCCGCTCCCGGCGGATTTGTCCTACTCAGGAGAGCG
TTCACCGACAAACAACAGATAAAACGAAAGGCCCAGTCTTCCGACTGAGCCTTTCGTTTTATTTGATGCC
TGGCAGTTCCCTACTCTCGCGTTAACGCTAGCATGG
Features (pLannotate 1.2.2; 8 found; start..end, strand, type, name):
      3..39      -  CDS            lacZα (fragment): LacZα fragment of β-galactosidase; lacZ fragment
    596..619     +  promoter       Pc promoter (fragment): intI1 (promoter lies within the coding sequence); class 1 integron promoter
    795..851     +  CDS            GmR (fragment): gentamycin acetyltransferase; aacC1; confers resistance to gentamycin
    858..1649    +  CDS            SmR: aminoglycoside adenylyltransferase (Murphy, 1985); aadA; confers resistance to spectinomycin and streptomycin
   1742..2330    +  rep_origin     ori: high-copy-number ColE1/pMB1/pBR322/pUC origin of replication
   2513..2605    +  CDS            lacI (fragment): lac repressor; lacI; The lac repressor binds to the lac operator to inhibit transcription in E. coli. This inhibition can be relieved by adding lactose or isopropyl-β-D-thiogalactopyranoside (IPTG).
   2660..2687    -  terminator     rrnB T2 terminator: transcription terminator T2 from the E. coli rrnB gene
   2819..2862    +  terminator     rrnB T1 terminator: Escherichia coli rrnB; transcription terminator T1 from the E. coli rrnB gene
