[The description below was written by a language model from this plasmid's Addgene catalogue record and pLannotate feature annotations shown in this document.]
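Description:
pFUSB4_GTTC is a small (about 2.9 kb) bacterial intermediate plasmid for Golden Gate assembly of TALE nucleases, built on the pFUS_B4 array vector. It carries a pre-assembled block of four synthetic TALE repeats with the repeat-variable diresidues NN, NG, NG and HD. Under the standard TALE code these specify the nucleotides G, T, T and C, which explains the plasmid's name. The catalogue lists it under mammalian expression and TALEN, but the annotated features include no eukaryotic promoter, nuclease domain or polyadenylation signal. It is therefore best understood as a cloning module that supplies a repeat tetramer, not as an expression construct in its own right.

The plasmid replicates in E. coli from a high-copy ColE1/pUC-type origin. Selection is with spectinomycin through the aadA aminoglycoside adenylyltransferase gene (SmR). Upstream of that gene lie fragments of a class 1 integron Pc promoter and of a gentamicin acetyltransferase gene, which look like remnants of the cassette the marker came from. Only short fragments of lacZα and lacI remain. This fits the depositor's note that the plasmid was made by Golden Gate cloning, presumably with the repeat array replacing the lacZα screening cassette of the empty pFUS vector, although the record does not say so explicitly. The rrnB T1 and T2 terminators are also annotated. The automated feature table does not annotate the TALE repeats themselves, which presumably sit in the unannotated region.

The associated work describes a simplified 15-RVD GoldyTALEN design for in vivo genome engineering. In that context, a library of such pre-made tetramer plasmids would allow full-length TALE arrays to be combined quickly into a final TALEN backbone.
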