Addgene plasmid #48557: pFUSB4_GTTC
Depositing lab: Stephen Ekker. Depositing organization: Mayo Foundation for Medical Education and Research. Publication: High Efficiency In Vivo Genome Engineering with a Simplified 15-RVD GoldyTALEN Design. Ma AC, Lee HB, Clark KJ, Ekker SC. PLoS One. 2013 May 29;8(5):e65259. doi: 10.1371/journal.pone.0065259. Print 2013. PubMed 23734242.
Backbone
  Vector backbone: pFUS_B4
  Vector type: Mammalian Expression, TALEN
Growth in bacteria
  Bacterial resistance: Spectinomycin, 50 μg/mL
  Growth temperature: 37°C
  Growth strain: Top10
  Copy number: Unknown
Gene/Insert
  Gene/Insert name: RVD sequence: NN NG NG HD
  Species: Synthetic
  Cloning method: Unknown
  Sequencing primers: 5′ ttgatgcctggcagttccct; 3′ cgaaccgaacaggcttatgt
Terms and licenses: Academic/Nonprofit Terms; Industry Terms: Not Available to Industry
Depositor comments: Plasmid was created using Golden Gate cloning.
How to cite: pFUSB4_GTTC was a gift from Stephen Ekker (Addgene plasmid # 48557 ; http://n2t.net/addgene:48557 ; RRID:Addgene_48557)
