>Addgene plasmid #48557 | pFUSB4_GTTC | addgene partial sequence | sequence record 70941 | pCR8_F1 5'-ttgatgcctggcagttccct-3'
TCACGACGTTGTAAAACGACGGCCAGTCTTAAGCGTCTCATGGCCTGACCCCGGACCAAGTGGTGGCTAT
CGCCAGCAACAATGGCGGCAAGCAAGCGCTCGAAACGGTGCAGCGGCTGTTGCCGGTGCTGTGCCAGGAC
CATGGCCTGACCCCGGACCAAGTGGTGGCTATCGCCAGCAACGGTGGCGGCAAGCAAGCGCTCGAAACGG
TGCAGCGGCTGTTGCCGGTGCTGTGCCAGGACCATGGCCTGACCCCGGACCAAGTGGTGGCTATCGCCAG
CAACGGTGGCGGCAAGCAAGCGCTCGAAACGGTGCAGCGGCTGTTGCCGGTGCTGTGCCAGGACCATGGC
CTGACTCCGGACCAAGTGGTGGCTATCGCCAGCCACGATGGCGGCAAGCAAGCGCTCGAAACGGTGCAGC
GGCTGTTGCCGGTGCTGTGCCAGGACCATGGCCTGACCCCGGACCAAGTGGTGGCTATCGAGACGTCTAG
ACCAGCCAGGACAGAAATGCCTCGACTTCGCTGCTACCCAAGGTTGCCGGGTGACGCACACCGTGGAAAC
GGATGAAGGCACGAACCCAGTGGACATAAGCCTGTTCGGTTCGTAAGCTGTAATGCAAGTAGCGTATGCG
CTCACGCAACTGGTCCAGAACCTTGACCGAACGCAGCGGTGGTAACGGCGCAGTGGCGGTTTTCATGGCT
TGTTATGACTGTTTTTTTGGGGTACAGTCTATGCCTCGGGCATCCAAGCAGCAAGCGCGTTACGCCGTGG
GTCGATGTTTGATGTTATGGAGCAGCAACGATGTTACGCAGCAGGGCAGTCGCCCTAAAACAAAGTTAAA
CATTATGAGGGAAGCGGTGATCGCCGAAGTATCGACTCAACTATCAGAGGTAGTTGGCGTCATCGAGCGC
CATCTCGAACCGACGTTGCTGGCCGTACATTTGTA
